>Addgene plasmid #37375 | pEGFP-N1 gp78fl | addgene full sequence | sequence record 229124 | Addgene NGS Result
ATAGTAATCAATTACGGGGTCATTAGTTCATAGCCCATATATGGAGTTCCGCGTTACATAACTTACGGTA
AATGGCCCGCCTGGCTGACCGCCCAACGACCCCCGCCCATTGACGTCAATAATGACGTATGTTCCCATAG
TAACGCCAATAGGGACTTTCCATTGACGTCAATGGGTGGAGTATTTACGGTAAACTGCCCACTTGGCAGT
ACATCAAGTGTATCATATGCCAAGTACGCCCCCTATTGACGTCAATGACGGTAAATGGCCCGCCTGGCAT
TATGCCCAGTACATGACCTTATGGGACTTTCCTACTTGGCAGTACATCTACGTATTAGTCATCGCTATTA
CCATGGTGATGCGGTTTTGGCAGTACATCAATGGGCGTGGATAGCGGTTTGACTCACGGGGATTTCCAAG
TCTCCACCCCATTGACGTCAATGGGAGTTTGTTTTGGCACCAAAATCAACGGGACTTTCCAAAATGTCGT
AACAACTCCGCCCCATTGACGCAAATGGGCGGTAGGCGTGTACGGTGGGAGGTCTATATAAGCAGAGCTG
GTTTAGTGAACCGTCAGATCCGCTAGCGCTACCGGACTCAGATCCACCATGGTGATGCCGCTGCTCTTCC
TCGAGCGCTTCCCCTGGCCCAGCCTCCGCACCTACACGGGCCTCAGCGGCCTGGCCCTGCTGGGCACCAT
CATCAGCGCCTACCGCGCGCTCAGCCAGCCCGAGGCCGGCCCCGGCGAGCCGGACCAGCTAACGGCCTCG
CTGCAGCCTGAGCCGCCGGCGCCCGCCCGGCCGAGCGCCGGGGGACCCCGGGCCCGCGATGTGGCCCAGT
ACCTGCTCTCAGACAGCCTCTTCGTGTGGGTTCTAGTAAATACCGCTTGCTGTGTTTTGATGTTGGTGGC
TAAGCTCATCCAGTGTATTGTGTTTGGCCCTCTTCGAGTGAGTGAGAGACAGCATCTCAAAGACAAATTT
TGGAATTTTATTTTCTACAAGTTCATTTTCATCTTTGGTGTGCTGAATGTCCAGACAGTGGAGGAGGTGG
TCATGTGGTGCCTCTGGTTTGCCGGACTTGTCTTTCTGCACCTGATGGTTCAGCTCTGCAAGGATCGATT
TGAATATCTTTCCTTCTCGCCCACCACGCTGATGAGCAGCCACGGTCGAGTCCTGTCCCTGTTGGTTGCC
ATGCTGCTTTCCTGCTGTGGACTGGCGGCCGTCTGCTCCATCACCGGCTACACCCACGGAATGCACACCT
TGGCTTTCATGGCTGCAGAGTCTCTTCTTGTGACAGTGAGGACTGCTCATGTGATTTTACGATACGTAAT
TCACCTCTGGGACCTCAACCACGAAGGGACGTGGGAAGGAAAGGGGACGTATGTCTATTACACAGACTTA
GTCATGGAGCTCACTCTCCTGTCCCTGGACCTCATGCACCATATTCACATGTTGTTATTTGGCAACATCT
GGTTATCCATGGCCAGCCTGGTCATCTTTATGCAGCTGCGTTACCTGTTTCATGAGGTGCAACGTCGAAT
TCGTCGGCACAAGAACTATCTACGTGTGGTTGGAAACATGGAGGCCAGGTTTGCAGTTGCAACTCCAGAG
GAGCTGGCTGTCAACAATGACGACTGTGCCATCTGTTGGGACTCCATGCAGGCTGCGCGGAAACTGCCCT
GTGGACATCTTTTCCACAACTCCTGTCTTCGTTCCTGGCTAGAACAAGACACCTCCTGTCCAACATGCAG
AATGTCTCTTAATATTGCCGACAATAATCGTGTCAGGGAAGAACATCAAGGAGAGAACTTGGATGAGAAT
TTGGTTCCTGTAGCAGCAGCCGAAGGGAGACCTCGCTTAAACCAACACAATCACTTCTTCCATTTCGATG
GGTCTCGGATTGCGAGCTGGCTGCCGAGTTTTTCGGTTGAAGTGATGCACACCACCAACATTCTTGGCAT
TACGCAGGCCAGCAACTCC
[129 nt withheld, positions 1980-2108]
CAAGTACCTTTTCCTACACAGCGGTCAGATAGCATCAGACCTGCATTGAACAGTCCTGTGGAAAGGCCAA
GCAGTGACCAGGAAGAGGGAGAAACTTCTGCTCAGACCGAGCGTGTGCCACTGGACCTCAGTCCTCGCCT
GGAGGAGACGCTGGACTTCGGCGAGGTGGAAGTGGAGCCCAGTGAGGTGGAAGACTTCGAGGCTCGTGGG
AGCCGCTTCTCCAAGTCTGCTGATGAGAGACAGCGCATGCTGGTGCAGCGTAAGGACGAACTCCTCCAGC
AAGCTCGCAAACGTTTCTTGAACAAAAGTTCTGAAGATGATGCGGCCTCAGAGAGCTTCCTCCCCTCGGA
AGGTGCGTCCTCTGACCCCGTGACCCTGCGTCGAAGGATGCTGGCTGCCGCCGCGGAACGGAGGCTTCAG
AAGCAGCAGACCTCGTCGACGGTACCGCGGGCCCGGGATCCACCGGTCGCCCATATGGTGAGCAAGGGCG
AGGAGCTGTTCACCGGGGTGGTGCCCATCCTGGTCGAGCTGGACGGCGACGTAAACGGCCACAAGTTCAG
CGTGTCCGGCGAGGGCGAGGGCGATGCCACCTACGGCAAGCTGACCCTGAAGTTCATCTGCACCACCGGC
AAGCTGCCCGTGCCCTGGCCCACCCTCGTGACCACCTTCGGCTACGGCCTGCAGTGCTTCGCCCGCTACC
CCGACCACATGAAGCAGCACGACTTCTTCAAGTCCGCCATGCCCGAAGGCTACGTCCAGGAGCGCACCAT
CTTCTTCAAGGACGACGGCAACTACAAGACCCGCGCCGAGGTGAAGTTCGAGGGCGACACCCTGGTGAAC
CGCATCGAGCTGAAGGGCATCGACTTCAAGGAGGACGGCAACATCCTGGGGCACAAGCTGGAGTACAACT
ACAACAGCCACAACGTCTATATCATGGCCGACAAGCAGAAGAACGGCATCAAGGTGAACTTCAAGATCCG
CCACAACATCGAGGACGGCAGCGTGCAGCTCGCCGACCACTACCAGCAGAACACCCCCATCGGCGACGGC
CCCGTGCTGCTGCCCGACAACCACTACCTGAGCTACCAGTCCGCCCTGAGCAAAGACCCCAACGAGAAGC
GCGATCACATGGTCCTGCTGGAGTTCGTGACCGCCGCCGGGATCACTCTCGGCATGGACGAGCTGTACAA
GTAAAGCGGCCGCGACTCTAGATCATAATCAGCCATACCACATTTGTAGAGGTTTTACTTGCTTTAAAAA
ACCTCCCACACCTCCCCCTGAACCTGAAACATAAAATGAATGCAATTGTTGTTGTTAACTTGTTTATTGC
AGCTTATAATGGTTACAAATAAAGCAATAGCATCACAAATTTCACAAATAAAGCATTTTTTTCACTGCAT
TCTAGTTGTGGTTTGTCCAAACTCATCAATGTATCTTAAGGCGTAAATTGTAAGCGTTAATATTTTGTTA
AAATTCGCGTTAAATTTTTGTTAAATCAGCTCATTTTTTAACCAATAGGCCGAAATCGGCAAAATCCCTT
ATAAATCAAAAGAATAGACCGAGATAGGGT
[37 nt withheld, positions 3679-3715]
AAAGAACGTGGACTCCAACGTCAAAGG
[49 nt withheld, positions 3743-3791]
T
[91 nt withheld, positions 3793-3883]
G
[124 nt withheld, positions 3885-4008]
CAGGTGGCACTTTTCGGGGAAATGTGCGCGGAACCCCTATTTGTTTATTTTTCTAAATACATTCAAATAT
GTATCCGCTCATGAGACAATAACCCTGATAAATGCTTCAATAATATTGAAAAAGGAAGAGTCCTGAGGCG
GAAAGAACCAGCTGTGGAATGTGTGTCAGTTAGGGTGTGGAAAGTCCCCAGGCTCCCCAGCAGGCAGAAG
TATGCAAAGCATGCATCTCAATTAGTCAGCAACCAGGTGTGGAAAGTCCCCAGGCTCCCCAGCAGGCAGA
AGTATGCAAAGCATGCATCTCAATTAGTCAGCAACCATAGTCCCGCCCCTAACTCCGCCCATCCCGCCCC
TAACTCCGCCCAGTTCCGCCCATTCTCCGCCCCATGGCTGACTAATTTTTTTTATTTATGCAGAGGCCGA
GGCCGCCTCGGCCTCTGAGCTATTCCAGAAGTAGTGAGGAGGCTTTTTTGGAGGCCTAGGCTTTTGCAAA
GATCGATCAAGAGACAGGATGAGGATCGTTTCGCATGATTGAACAAGATGGATTGCACGCAGGTTCTCCG
GCCGCTTGGGTGGAGAGGCTATTCGGCTATGACTGGGCACAACAGACAATCGGCTGCTCTGATGCCGCCG
TGTTCCGGCTGTCAGCGCAGGGGCGCCCGGTTCTTTTTGTCAAGACCGACCTGTCCGGTGCCCTGAATGA
ACTGCAAGACGAGGCAGCGCGGCTATCGTGGCTGGCCACGACGGGCGTTCCTTGCGCAGCTGTGCTCGAC
GTTGTCACTGAAGCGGGAAGGGACTGGCTGCTATTGGGCGAAGTGCCGGGGCAGGATCTCCTGTCATCTC
ACCTTGCTCCTGCCGAGAAAGTATCCATCATGGCTGATGCAATGCGGCGGCTGCATACGCTTGATCCGGC
TACCTGCCCATTCGACCACCAAGCGAAACATCGCATCGAGCGAGCACGTACTCGGATGGAAGCCGGTCTT
GTCGATCAGGATGATCTGGACGAAGAGCATCAGGGGCTCGCGCCAGCCGAACTGTTCGCCAGGCTCAAGG
CGAGCATGCCCGACGGCGAGGATCTCGTCGTGACCCATGGCGATGCCTGCTTGCCGAATATCATGGTGGA
AAATGGCCGCTTTTCTGGATTCATCGACTGTGGCCGGCTGGGTGTGGCGGACCGCTATCAGGACATAGCG
TTGGCTACCCGTGATATTGCTGAAGAGCTTGGCGGCGAATGGGCTGACCGCTTCCTCGTGCTTTACGGTA
TCGCCGCTCCCGATTCGCAGCGCATCGCCTTCTATCGCCTTCTTGACGAGTTCTTCTGAGCGGGACTCTG
GGGTTCGAAATGACCGACCAAGCGACGCCCAACCTGCCATCACGAGATTTCGATTCCACCGCCGCCTTCT
ATGAAAGGTTGGGCTTCGGAATCGTTTTCCGGGACGCCGGCTGGATGATCCTCCAGCGCGGGGATCTCAT
GCTGGAGTTCTTCGCCCACCCTAGGGGGAGGCTAACTGAAACACGGAAGGAGACAATACCGGAAGGAACC
CGCGCTATGACGGCAATAAAAAGACAGAATAAAACGCACGGTGTTGGGTCGTTTGTTCATAAACGCGGGG
TTCGGTCCCAGGGCTGGCACTCTGTCGATACCCCACCGAGACCCCATTGGGGCCAATACGCCCGCGTTTC
TTCCTTTTCCCCACCCCACCCCCCAAGTTCGGGTGAAGGCCCAGGGCTCGCAGCCAACGTCGGGGCGGCA
GGCCCTGCCATAGCCTCAGGTTACTCATATATACTTTAGATTGATTTAAAACTTCATTTTTAATTTAAAA
GGATCTAGGTGAAGATCCTTTTTGATAATCTCATGACCAAAATCCCTTAACGTGAGTTTTCGTTCCACTG
AGCGTCAGACCCCGTAGAAAAGATCAAAGGATCTTCTTGAGATCCTTTTTTTCTGCGCGTAATCTGCTGC
TTGCAAACAAAAAAACCACCGCTACCAGCGGTGGTTTGTTTGCCGGATCAAGAGCTACCAACTCTTTTTC
CGAAGGTAACTGGCTTCAGCAGAGCGCAGATACCAAATACTGTTCTTCTAGTGTAGCCGTAGTTAGGCCA
CCACTTCAAGAACTCTGTAGCACCGCCTACATACCTCGCTCTGCTAATCCTGTTACCAGTGGCTGCTGCC
AGTGGCGATAAGTCGTGTCTTACCGGGTTGGACTCAAGACGATAGTTACCGGATAAGGCGCAGCGGTCGG
GCTGAACGGGGGGTTCGTGCACACAGCCCAGCTTGGAGCGAACGACCTACACCGAACTGAGATACCTACA
GCGTGAGCTATGAGAAAGCGCCACGCTTCCCGAAGGGAGAAAGGCGGACAGGTATCCGGTAAGCGGCAGG
GTCGGAACAGGAGAGCGCACGAGGGAGCTTCCAGGGGGAAACGCCTGGTATCTTTATAGTCCTGTCGGGT
TTCGCCACCTCTGACTTGAGCGTCGATTTTTGTGATGCTCGTCAGGGGGGCGGAGCCTATGGAAAAACGC
CAGCAACGCGGCCTTTTTACGGTTCCTGGCCTTTTGCTGGCCTTTTGCTCACATGTTCTTTCCTGCGTTA
TCCCCTGATTCTGTGGATAACCGTATTACCGCCATGCATTAGTTATTA
Features (pLannotate 1.2.2; 16 found; start..end, strand, type, name):
     52..355     +  enhancer       CMV enhancer: human cytomegalovirus immediate early enhancer
    356..559     +  promoter       CMV promoter: human cytomegalovirus (CMV) immediate early promoter
    582..604     +  misc_feature   MCS (fragment): multiple cloning site
    615..2492    +  CDS            AMFR (sequence partly withheld): AMFR_HUMAN - Also known as RNF45 From Homo sapiens (Human).
   2543..2575    +  misc_feature   MCS (fragment): multiple cloning site
   2583..3302    +  CDS            EYFP: enhanced YFP mammalian codon-optimized
   3319..3402    +  CDS            large T antigen (fragment): large T antigen from SV40 (simian virus 40)
   3425..3546    +  polyA_signal   SV40 poly(A) signal: SV40 polyadenylation signal
   3580..4008    -  rep_origin     f1 ori (sequence partly withheld): f1 bacteriophage origin of replication; arrow indicates direction of (+) strand synthesis
   4035..4139    +  promoter       AmpR promoter: bla
   4141..4498    +  promoter       SV40 promoter: SV40 enhancer and early promoter
   4533..5327    +  CDS            NeoR/KanR: aminoglycoside phosphotransferase from Tn5; aph(3')-II (or nptII); confers resistance to neomycin, kanamycin, and G418 (Geneticin®)
   5348..5500    +  CDS            ble (fragment): BLE_KLEPN - Experimental evidence at protein level: Swiss-Prot protein existence level 1. Binding protein with a strong affinity to the bleomycin family of antibiotics. Binds to CL990; an antimitotic-antibiotic compound. From Klebsiella pneumoniae.
   5559..5606    +  polyA_signal   HSV TK poly(A) signal: herpes simplex virus thymidine kinase polyadenylation signal (Cole and Stacy, 1985)
   5697..5713    -  polyA_signal   bGH poly(A) signal (fragment): bovine growth hormone polyadenylation signal
   5935..6523    +  rep_origin     ori: high-copy-number ColE1/pMB1/pBR322/pUC origin of replication
