[The description below was written by a language model from this plasmid's Addgene catalogue record and pLannotate feature annotations shown in this document.]
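Description:
pEGFP-N1 gp78fl is a mammalian expression plasmid built on the Clontech pEGFP-N1 backbone that encodes full-length human gp78, the autocrine motility factor receptor (AMFR, also called RNF45), fused at its C terminus to a fluorescent protein. Transcription is driven by the human cytomegalovirus immediate early enhancer and promoter. The AMFR coding sequence sits between remnants of the multiple cloning site, followed by the fluorescent protein reading frame and an SV40 polyadenylation signal. Although the plasmid name and backbone imply EGFP, both the catalogue tag field and the sequence annotation identify the fluorophore as EYFP, so the product should be treated as a gp78-EYFP fusion. The record lists two amino acid substitutions in the insert, P179L and F262L, and does not say whether they are deliberate or have functional consequences.

The 6,646 nt plasmid is propagated in E. coli at high copy from a ColE1/pUC-type origin and is selected with kanamycin. The Tn5 NeoR/KanR aminoglycoside phosphotransferase gene is placed behind tandem bacterial (bla) and SV40 early promoters and ends with an HSV TK polyadenylation signal. The same marker therefore gives kanamycin resistance in bacteria and can provide G418 selection in transfected mammalian cells. An f1 origin is also present, which permits single-stranded DNA production. Short annotated fragments of SV40 large T antigen, ble and the bGH poly(A) signal appear to be backbone remnants rather than functional elements.

The associated publication characterises gp78 as a ubiquitin protein ligase implicated in degradation from the endoplasmic reticulum. This makes the construct suited to expressing and visualising the fluorescently tagged protein in mammalian cells, for example in localisation or ER-associated degradation studies.
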