Addgene plasmid #37375: pEGFP-N1 gp78fl
Depositing lab: Allan Weissman. Depositing organization: National Cancer Institute (NCI). Publication: The tumor autocrine motility factor receptor, gp78, is a ubiquitin protein ligase implicated in degradation from the endoplasmic reticulum. Fang S, Ferrone M, Yang C, Jensen JP, Tiwari S, Weissman AM. Proc Natl Acad Sci U S A. 2001 Dec 4. 98(25):14422-7. 10.1073/pnas.251401598 PubMed 11724934.
Backbone
  Vector backbone: pEGFP-N1
  Backbone manufacturer: Clontech
  Vector type: Mammalian Expression
Growth in bacteria
  Bacterial resistance: Kanamycin, 50 μg/mL
  Growth temperature: 37°C
  Growth strain: DH5alpha
  Copy number: High Copy
Gene/Insert
  Gene/Insert name: gp78 (alt name: AMFR)
  Species: H. sapiens (human)
  Insert size (bp): 1931
  Mutation: P179L and F262L
  GenBank ID: 11724934
  Entrez Gene: AMFR (a.k.a. GP78, RNF45, SPG89)
  Tag / fusion protein: EYFP (C terminal on backbone)
Terms and licenses: Academic/Nonprofit Terms; Industry Terms: Not Available to Industry
How to cite: pEGFP-N1 gp78fl was a gift from Allan Weissman (Addgene plasmid # 37375 ; http://n2t.net/addgene:37375 ; RRID:Addgene_37375)
