>Addgene plasmid #37375 | pEGFP-N1 gp78fl | addgene partial sequence | sequence record 49479 | EGFP-C 5'-CATGGTCCTGCTGGAGTTCGTG-3'
TCTCGGCATGGACGAGCTGTACAAGTAAAGCGGCCGCGACTCTAGATCATAATCAGCCATACCACATTTG
TAGAGGTTTTACTTGCTTTAAAAAACCTCCCACACCTCCCCCTGAACCTGAAACATAAAATGAATGCAAT
TGTTGTTGTTAACTTGTTTATTGCAGCTTATAATGGTTACAAATAAAGCAATAGCATCACAAATTTCACA
AATAAAGCATTTTTTTCACTGCATTCTAGTTGTGGTTTGTCCAAACTCATCAATGTATCTTAAGGCGTAA
ATTGTAAGCGTTAATATTTTGTTAAAATTCGCGTTAAATTTTTGTTAAATCAGCTCATTTTTTAACCAAT
AGGCCGAAATCGGCAAAATCCCTTATAAATCAAAAGAATAGACCGAGATAGGGT
[37 nt withheld, positions 405-441]
AAAGAACGTGGACTCCAACGTCAAAGG
[49 nt withheld, positions 469-517]
T
[91 nt withheld, positions 519-609]
G
[124 nt withheld, positions 611-734]
CAGGTGGCACTTTTCGGGGAAATGTGCGCGGAACCCCTATTTGTTTATTTTTCTAAATACATTCAAATAT
GTATCCGCTCATGAGACAATAACCCTGATAAATGCTTCAATAATATGAAGA
