>Addgene plasmid #37375 | pEGFP-N1 gp78fl | addgene partial sequence | sequence record 49481 | CMV_fwd
CAGAGCTGGTTTAGTGAACCGTCAGATCCGCTAGCGCTACCGGACTCAGATCCACCATGGTGATGCCGCT
GCTCTTCCTCGAGCGCTTCCCCTGGCCCAGCCTCCGCACCTACACGGGCCTCAGCGGCCTGGCCCTGCTG
GGCACCATCATCAGCGCCTACCGCGCGCTCAGCCAGCCCGAGGCCGGCCCCGGCGAGCCGGACCAGCTAA
CGGCCTCGCTGCAGCCTGAGCCGCCGGCGCCCGCCCGGCCGAGCGCCGGGGGACCCCGGGCCCGCGATGT
GGCCCAGTACCTGCTCTCAGACAGCCTCTTCGTGTGGGTTCTAGTAAATACCGCTTGCTGTGTTTTGATG
TTGGTGGCTAAGCTCATCCAGTGTATTGTGTTTGGCCCTCTTCGAGTGAGTGAGAGACAGCATCTCAAAG
ACAAATTTTGGAATTTTATTTTCTACAAGTTCATTTTCATCTTTGGTGTGCTGAATGTCCAGACAGTGGA
GGAGGTGGTCATGTGGTGCCTCTGGTTTGCCGGACTTGTCTTTCTGCACCTGATGGTTCAGCTCTGCAAG
GATCGATTTGAATATCTTTCCTTCTCGCCCACCACGCTGATGAGCAGCCACGGTCGAGTCCTGTCCCTGT
TGGTTGCCATGCTGCTTTCCTGCTGTGGACTGGCGGCCGTCTGCTCCATCACCGGCTACACCCACGGAAT
GCACACCTTGGCTTTCATGGCTGCAGAGTCTCTTCTTGTGACAGTGAGGACTGCTCATGTGATTTTACGA
TACGTAATTCACCTCTGGGACCTCAACCACGAAGGGACGTGGGAAGGAAAGGGGACGTATGTCTATTACA
CAGAC
