>Addgene plasmid #37375 | pEGFP-N1 gp78fl | addgene partial sequence | sequence record 49485 | EGFP-N 5'-CGTCGCCGTCCAGCTCGACCAG-3'
CCTCGCCCTTGCTCACCATATGGGCGACCGGTGGATCCCGGGCCCGCGGTACCGTCGACGAGGTCTGCTG
CTTCTGAAGCCTCCGTTCCGCGGCGGCAGCCAGCATCCTTCGACGCAGGGTCACGGGGTCAGAGGACGCA
CCTTCCGAGGGGAGGAAGCTCTCTGAGGCCGCATCATCTTCAGAACTTTTGTTCAAGAAACGTTTGCGAG
CTTGCTGGAGGAGTTCGTCCTTACGCTGCACCAGCATGCGCTGTCTCTCATCAGCAGACTTGGAGAAGCG
GCTCCCACGAGCCTCGAAGTCTTCCACCTCACTGGGCTCCACTTCCACCTCGCCGAAGTCCAGCGTCTCC
TCCAGGCGAGGACTGAGGTCCAGTGGCACACGCTCGGTCTGAGCAGAAGTTTCTCCCTCTTCCTGGTCAC
TGCTTGGCCTTTCCACAGGACTGTTCAATGCAGGTCTGATGCTATCTGACCGCTGTGTAGGAAAAGGTAC
TTG
[129 nt withheld, positions 494-622]
GGAGTTGCTGGCCTGCGTAATGCCAAGAATGTTGGTGGTGTGCATCACTTCAACCGAAAAACTCGGCAGC
CAGCTCGCAATCCGAGACCCATCGAAATGGAAGAAGTGATTGTGTTGGTTTAAGCGAGGTCTCCCTTCGG
CTGCTGCTACAGGAACCAAATTCTCATCCAAGTTCTCTC
